>Addgene plasmid | pBIG1d | analyzer sequence | sequence record 158386
TTCTCTGTCACAGAATGAAAATTTTTCTGTCATCTCTTCGTTATTAATGTTTGTAATTGACTGAATATCA
ACGCTTATTTGCAGCCTGAACTGGGAGGCAGAATAAATGATCATATCGTCAATTATTACCTCCACGGGGA
GAGCCTGAGCAAACTGGCCTCAGGCATTTGAGAAGCACACGGTCACACTGCTTCCGGTAGTCAATAAACC
GGTAAGTAGCGTATGCGCTCACGCAACTGGTCCAGAACCTTGACCGAACGCAGCGGTGGTAACGGCGCAG
TGGCGGTTTTCATGGCTTGTTATGACTGTTTTTTTGGGGTACAGTCTATGCCTCGGGCATCCAAGCAGCA
AGCGCGTTACGCCGTGGGTCGATGTTTGATGTTATGGAGCAGCAACGATGTTACGCAGCAGGGCAGTCGC
CCTAAAACAAAGTTAAACATCATGAGGGAAGCGGTGATCGCCGAAGTATCGACTCAACTATCAGAGGTAG
TTGGCGTCATCGAGCGCCATCTCGAACCGACGTTGCTGGCCGTACATTTGTACGGCTCCGCAGTGGATGG
CGGCCTGAAGCCACACAGTGATATTGATTTGCTGGTTACGGTGACCGTAAGGCTTGATGAAACAACGCGG
CGAGCTTTGATCAACGACCTTTTGGAAACTTCGGCTTCCCCTGGAGAGAGCGAGATTCTCCGCGCTGTAG
AAGTCACCATTGTTGTGCACGACGACATCATTCCGTGGCGTTATCCAGCTAAGCGCGAACTGCAATTTGG
AGAATGGCAGCGCAATGACATTCTTGCAGGTATCTTCGAGCCAGCCACGATCGACATTGATCTGGCTATC
TTGCTGACAAAAGCAAGAGAACATAGCGTTGCCTTGGTAGGTCCAGCGGCGGAGGAACTCTTTGATCCGG
TTCCTGAACAGGATCTATTTGAGGCGCTAAATGAAACCTTAACGCTATGGAACTCGCCGCCCGACTGGGC
TGGCGATGAGCGAAATGTAGTGCTTACGTTGTCCCGCATTTGGTACAGCGCAGTAACCGGCAAAATCGCG
CCGAAGGATGTCGCTGCCGACTGGGCAATGGAGCGCCTGCCGGCCCAGTATCAGCCCGTCATACTTGAAG
CTAGACAGGCTTATCTTGGACAAGAAGAAGATCGCTTGGCCTCGCGCGCAGATCAGTTGGAAGAATTTGT
CCACTACGTGAAAGGCGAGATCACCAAGGTAGTCGGCAAATAATGTCTAACAATTCGTTCAAGCCGACGG
ATTGGCGAATGGG
[124 nt withheld, positions 1274-1397]
C
[91 nt withheld, positions 1399-1489]
A
[49 nt withheld, positions 1491-1539]
CCTTTGACGTTGGAGTCCACGTTCTT
[37 nt withheld, positions 1566-1602]
ACCCTATCTCGGTCTATTCTTTTGATTTATAAGGGATTTTGCCGATTTCGGCCTATTGGTTAAAAAATGA
GCTGATTTAACAAAAATTTAACGCGAATTTTAACAAAATATTAACGCTTACAATTTAGGTGGCACTTTTC
GGGGAAATGTGCGCGGAACCCCTATTTGTTTATTTTTCTAAATACATTCAAATATGTATCCGCTCATGAG
ACAATAACCCTGATAAATGCTTCAATAATATTGAAAAAGGAAGAGTATGAGTATTCAACATTTCCGTGTC
GCCCTTATTCCCTTTTTTGCGGCATTTTGCCTTCCTGTTTTTGCTCACCCAGAAACGCTGGTGAAAGTAA
AAGATGCTGAAGATCAGTTGGGTGCACGAGTGGGTTACATCGAACTGGATCTCAACAGCGGTAAGATCCT
TGAGAGTTTTCGCCCCGAAGAACGTTTTCCAATGATGAGCACTTTTAAAGTTCTGCTATGTGGCGCGGTA
TTATCCCGTATTGACGCCGGGCAAGAGCAACTCGGTCGCCGCATACACTATTCTCAGAATGACTTGGTTG
AGTACTCACCAGTCACAGAAAAGCATCTTACGGATGGCATGACAGTAAGAGAATTATGCAGTGCTGCCAT
AACCATGAGTGATAACACTGCGGCCAACTTACTTCTGACAACGATCGGAGGACCGAAGGAGCTAACCGCT
TTTTTGCACAACATGGGGGATCATGTAACTCGCCTTGATCGTTGGGAACCGGAGCTGAATGAAGCCATAC
CAAACGACGAGCGTGACACCACGATGCCTGTAGCAATGGCAACAACGTTGCGCAAACTATTAACTGGCGA
ACTACTTACTCTAGCTTCCCGGCAACAATTAATAGACTGGATGGAGGCGGATAAAGTTGCAGGACCACTT
CTGCGCTCGGCCCTTCCGGCTGGCTGGTTTATTGCTGATAAATCTGGAGCCGGTGAGCGTGGGTCTCGCG
GTATCATTGCAGCACTGGGGCCAGATGGTAAGCCCTCCCGTATCGTAGTTATCTACACGACGGGGAGTCA
GGCAACTATGGATGAACGAAATAGACAGATCGCTGAGATAGGTGCCTCACTGATTAAGCATTGGTAACTG
TCAGACCAAGTTTACTCATATATACTTTAGATTGATTTAAAACTTCATTTTTAATTTAAAAGGATCTAGG
TGAAGATCCTTTTTGATAATCTCATGACCAAAATCCCTTAACGTGAGTTTTCGTTCCACTGAGCGTCAGA
CCCCGTAGAAAAGATCAAAGGATCTTCTTGAGATCCTTTTTTTCTGCGCGTAATCTGCTGCTTGCAAACA
AAAAAACCACCGCTACCAGCGGTGGTTTGTTTGCCGGATCAAGAGCTACCAACTCTTTTTCCGAAGGTAA
CTGGCTTCAGCAGAGCGCAGATACCAAATACTGTTCTTCTAGTGTAGCCGTAGTTAGGCCACCACTTCAA
GAACTCTGTAGCACCGCCTACATACCTCGCTCTGCTAATCCTGTTACCAGTGGCTGCTGCCAGTGGCGAT
AAGTCGTGTCTTACCGGGTTGGACTCAAGACGATAGTTACCGGATAAGGCGCAGCGGTCGGGCTGAACGG
GGGGTTCGTGCACACAGCCCAGCTTGGAGCGAACGACCTACACCGAACTGAGATACCTACAGCGTGAGCT
ATGAGAAAGCGCCACGCTTCCCGAAGGGAGAAAGGCGGACAGGTATCCGGTAAGCGGCAGGGTCGGAACA
GGAGAGCGCACGAGGGAGCTTCCAGGGGGAAACGCCTGGTATCTTTATAGTCCTGTCGGGTTTCGCCACC
TCTGACTTGAGCGTCGATTTTTGTGATGCTCGTCAGGGGGGCGGAGCCTATGGAAAAACGCCAGCAACGC
GGCCTTTTTACGGTTCCTGGCCTTTTGCTGGCCTTTTGCTCACATGTTCTTTCCTGCGTTATCCCCTGAT
TCTGTGGATAACCGTATTACCGCCTTTGAGTGAGCTGATACCGCTCGCCGCAGCCGAACGACCGAGCGCA
GCGAGTCAGTGAGCGAGGAAGCGGAAGAGCGCCTGATGCGGTATTTTCTCCTTACGCATCTGTGCGGTAT
TTCACACCGCATAGACCAGCCGCGTAACCTGGCAAAATCGGTTACGGTTGAGTAATAAATGGATGCCCTG
CGTAAGCGGGTGTGGGCGGACAATAAAGTCTTAAACTGAACAAAATAGATCTAAACTATGACAATAAAGT
CTTAAACTAGACAGAATAGTTGTAAACTGAAATCAGTCCAGTTATGCTGTGAAAAAGCATACTGGACTTT
TGTTATGGCTAAAGCAAACTCTTCATTTTCTGAAGTGCAAATTGCCCGTCGTATTAAAGAGGGGCGTGGC
CAAGGGCATGGTAAAGACTATATTCGCGGCGTTGTGACAATTTACCGAACAACTCCGCGGCCGGGAAGCC
GATCTCGGCTTGAACGAATTGTTAGGTGGCGGTACTTGGGTCGATATCAAAGTGCATCACTTCTTCCCGT
ATGCCCAACTTTGTATAGAGAGCCACTGCGGGATCGTCACCGTAATCTGCTTGCACGTAGATCACATAAG
CACCAAGCGCGTTGGCCTCATGCTTGAGGAGATTGATGAGCGCGGTGGCAATGCCCTGCCTCCGGTGCTC
GCCGGAGACTGCGAGATCATAGATATAGATCTCACTACGCGGCTGCTCAAACTTGGGCAGAACGTAAGCC
GCGAGAGCGCCAACAACCGCTTCTTGGTCGAAGGCAGCAAGCGCGATGAATGTCTTACTACGGAGCAAGT
TCCCGAGGTAATCGGAGTCCGGCTGATGTTGGGAGTAGGTGGCTACGTCTCCGAACTCACGACCGAAAAG
ATCAAGAGCAGCCCGCATGGATTTGACTTGGTCAGGGCCGAGCCTACATGTGCGAATGATGCCCATACTT
GAGCCACCTAACTTTGTTTTAGGGCGACTGCCCTGCTGCGTAACATCGTTGCTGCTGCGTAACATCGTTG
CTGCTCCATAACATCAAACATCGACCCACGGCGTAACGCGCTTGCTGCTTGGATGCCCGAGGCATAGACT
GTACAAAAAAACAGTCATAACAAGCCATGAAAACCGCCACTGCGCCGTTACCACCGCTGCGTTCGGTCAA
GGTTCTGGACCAGTTGCGTGAGCGCATACGCTACTTGCATTACAGTTTACGAACCGAACAGGCTTATGTC
AACTGGGTTTGTGCCTTCATCCGTTTCCACGGTGTGCGTCACCCGGCAACCTTGGGCAGCAGCGAAGTCG
AGGCATTTCTGTCCTGGCTGGCGAACGAGCGCAAGGTTTCGGTCTCCACGCATCGTCAGGCATTGGCGGC
CTTGCTGTTCTTCTACGGCAAGGTGCTGTGCACGGATCTGCCCTTGCTTCAGGAGATCGGTAGACCTCGG
CCGTCGCGGCGCTTGCCGGTGGTGCTGACCCCGGATGAAGTGGTTCGCATCCTCGGTTTTCTGGAAGGCG
AGCATCGTTTGTTCGCCCAGGACTCTAGCTATAGTTCTAGTGGTTGGCTACAGCTTTGTTTGTACTATCA
ACAGGTTGAACTGCTGATCAACAGATCCTCTACGCGGCCGCGGTACCATAACTTCGTATAGCATACATTA
TACGAAGTTATCTGGGTTTAAACCTAATGATGCCTGATGTTTTTATCGAGGCTAACTGAAACACGGAAGG
AGACAATACCGGAAGGAACCCGCGCTATGACGGCAATAAAAAGACAGAATAAAACGCACGGGTGTTGGGT
CGTTTGTTCATAAACGCGGGGTTCGGTCCCAGGGCTGGCACTCTGTCAAGTGAACGCTCTATGGTCTAAA
GATTTAAATCTATATCTCAATCGGGGTTACGTCGATACCCCACCGAGACCCCATTGGGACCAATACGCCC
GCGTTTCTTCCTTTTCCCCACCCCAACCCCCAAGTTCGGGTGAAGGCCCAGGGCTCGCAGCCAACGTCGG
GGCGGCAAGCCCTGCCATAGCCACTACGGGTTAATTAAAAACGGTTCACATAGCTTAGTTTAAACAGGAG
ATCCGAACCAGATAAGTGAAATCTAGTTCCAAACTATTTTGTCATTTTTAATTTTCGTATTAGCTTACGA
CGCTACACCCAGTTCCCATCTATTTTGTCACTCTTCCCTAAATAATCCTTAAAAACTCCATTTCCACCCC
TCCCAGTTCCCAACTATTTTGTCCGCCCACAGCGGGGCATTTTTCTTCCTGTTATGTTTTTAATCAAACA
TCCTGCCAACTCCATGTGACAAACCGTCATCTTCGGCTACTTT
Features (pLannotate 1.2.2; 16 found; start..end, strand, type, name):
    213..293     -  CDS            int (fragment): INT2_ECOLX - Protein inferred from homology: Swiss-Prot protein existence level 3. Putative integrase believed to be involved in the insertion of antibiotic resistance genes into plasmids and transposons. From Escherichia coli.
    379..435     +  CDS            GmR (fragment): gentamycin acetyltransferase; aacC1; confers resistance to gentamycin
    442..1233    +  CDS            SmR: aminoglycoside adenylyltransferase (Murphy, 1985); aadA; confers resistance to spectinomycin and streptomycin
   1274..1728    +  rep_origin     f1 ori (sequence partly withheld): f1 bacteriophage origin of replication; arrow indicates direction of (+) strand synthesis
   1754..1858    +  promoter       AmpR promoter: bla
   1859..2719    +  CDS            AmpR: β-lactamase; bla; confers resistance to ampicillin, carbenicillin, and related antibiotics
   2890..3478    +  rep_origin     ori: high-copy-number ColE1/pMB1/pBR322/pUC origin of replication
   3664..3715    -  misc_feature   bom (fragment): basis of mobility region from pBR322
   3783..4007    -  mobile_element Tn7R: mini-Tn7 element (right end of the Tn7 transposon) Tn7
   4074..4607    -  CDS            GmR: gentamycin acetyltransferase; aacC1; confers resistance to gentamycin
   4796..4824    -  promoter       Pc promoter: intI1 (promoter lies within the coding sequence); class 1 integron promoter
   4802..5164    -  CDS            YPR2_ECOLX (fragment): Protein predicted: Swiss-Prot protein existence level 4. From Escherichia coli.
   5164..5191    -  rep_origin     R6K γ ori (fragment): γ replication origin from E. coli plasmid R6K; requires the R6K initiator protein pi for replication
   5220..5253    +  protein_bind   loxP: Cre-mediated recombination occurs in the 8-bp core sequence (GCATACAT). Cre recombinase
   5343..5391    +  polyA_signal   HSV TK poly(A) signal: herpes simplex virus thymidine kinase polyadenylation signal (Cole and Stacy, 1985)
   5668..5833    -  mobile_element Tn7L: mini-Tn7 element (left end of the Tn7 transposon) Tn7
